>Addgene plasmid #63641 | pCfB2796 | depositor full sequence | sequence record 148857 | pCfB2796 sequence 5480 bps
CGTGCGATCGCGTGCATTCATCCGCTCTAACCGAAAAGGAAGGAGTTAGACAACCTGAAGTCTAGGTCCC
TATTTATTTTTTTATAGTTATGTTAGTATTAAGAACGTTATTTATATTTCAAATTTTTCTTTTTTTTCTG
TACAGACGCGTGTACGCATGTAACATTATACTGAAAACCTTGCTTGAGAAGGTTTTGGGACGCTCGAAGA
TCGCGTCAGCTGAAGCTTCGTACGCTGCAGGTCGACAACCCTTAATATAACTTCGTATAATGTATGCTAT
ACGAAGTTATTAGGTCTAGAGATCCCAATACAACAGATCACGTGATCTTTTTGTAAGATGAAGTTGAAGT
AGTGTTGCACCGTGCCAATGCAGGTGGCTATTAGATTAAATATGTGATTTGTTCTATTAAGTTTCCTGTA
TAATTACAAATGAATAACGAAATGAGACAAAGAAGAGAACCAATTTTTACAAGCATGGGGAGCGCTGATT
CTCTTTTGGTACGCTTCCCATCCAGCATTTCTGTATCTTTCACCTTCAACCTTAGGATCTCTACCCTTGG
CGAAAAGTCCTCTGCCAACAATGATGATATCTGATCCACCACTTACAACTTCGTCGACGGTTCTGTACTG
CTGACCCAATGCATCGCCTTTGTCGTCTAAACCTACACCTGGGGTCATGATTAGCCAATCAAACCCTTCT
TCTCTTCCTCCCATATCGTTCTGAGCAATGAACCCAATAACGAAATCTTTATCACTCTTTGCAATATCAA
CGGTACCCTTAGTATATTCACCGTGTGCTAGAGAACCCTTGGAAGATAATTCAGCAAGCATCAATAATCC
CCTTGGTTCTTTGGTGACCTCTTGCGCACCTTGTTTCAAGCCAGCAACAATACCAGCACCAGTAACCCCG
TGGGCGTTGGTGATATCAGACCATTCTGCGATACGGTAAACGCCCGATGTATATTGTAATTTGACTGTGT
TACCGATATCGGCGAATTTTCTGTCCTCAAATATCAAGAACTTGTATTTCTCTGCCAATGCTTTCAATGG
AACGACAGTACCCTCATAACTGAAATCATCCAAGATATCAACGTGTGTTTTCAAAAGGCAAATGTATGGA
CCCAACGTTTCAACAAGTTTCAATAGCTCATCAGTCGAACGAACGTCAAGAGAAGCACACAAATTGGTTT
TCTTTTCATCCATTAAACGTAAAAGTTTCGATGCAACCGGACTTGCATGAGTCTCAGCTCTACTGGTATA
TGATTTTGTGGACATGGTGCAACTAATTGACGGGAGTGTATTGACGCTGGCGTACTGGCTTTCACAAAAT
GGCCCAATCACAACCACATCTTAGATAGTTGAAATGACTTTAGATAACATCAATTGAGATGAGCTTAATC
ATGTCAAAGCTAAAAGTGTCACCATGAACGACAATTCTTAAGCAAATCACGTGATATAGATCCACGAATA
ACCACCATTTGATGCTCGAGGCAAGTAATGTGTGTAAAAAAATGCGTTACCACCATCCAATGCAGACCGA
TCTTCTACCCAGAATCACATATATTTATGTACCGAGTACCTTTTTTCTATCTTCCAATTGCTTCTCCCAT
ATGATTGTCTCCGTAAGCTCGAAATTTCTAAGTTGGATTTTAATCTTCACGCAGGATGACAGTTCGATGA
GCTTCTGAGGAGTGTTTAGAACATAATCAGTTTATCCATGGTCTATCTCTTCTTGTCGCTTTTTCTCCTC
GATAGAACCTAAATAAAACGAGCTCTCGAGAACCCTTAATATAACTTCGTATAATGTATGCTATACGAAG
TTATTAGGTGATATCAGATCCACTAGTGGCCTATGCACCCAATTCGCCCTATAGTGAGTCGTATTACGCG
CGCTCACTGGCCGTCGTTTTACAACGTCGTGACTGGGAAAACCCTGGCGTTACCCCTACAGGACTAGTGC
TGAGGCATTAATTGATCAGGTAGGTACATATATGAGGAATATGAGTCGTCACATCAATGTATAGTAACTA
CCGGAATCACTATTATATTGGTCATGATTAATATGACCAATCGGCGTGTGTTTTATATACCTCTCTTATT
TAGTATAAGAAGATCAGTACTCACTTCTTCATTAATACTAATTTTTAACCTCTAATTATCAACAAGATCT
GCGGCCGCGGCCGCAAATTTAAATAAAATGAAGTGAAGTTCCTATACTTTCTAGAGAATAGGAACTTCTA
TAGTGAGTCGAATAAGGGCGACACAAAATTTATTCTAAATGCATAATAAATACTGATAACATCTTATAGT
TTGTATTATATTTTGTATTATCGTTGACATGTATAATTTTGATATCAAAAACTGATTTTCCCTTTATTAT
TTTCGAGATTTATTTTCTTAATTCTCTTTAACAAACTAGAAATATTGTATATACAAAAAATCATAAATAA
TAGATGAATAGTTTAATTATAGGTGTTCATCAATCGAAAAAGCAACGTATCTTATTTAAAGTGCGTTGCT
TTTTTCTCATTTATAAGGTTAAATAATTCTCATATATCAAGCAAAGTGACAGGCGCCCTTAAATATTCTG
ACAAATGCTCTTTCCCTAAACTCCCCCCATAAAAAAACCCGCCGAAGCGGGTTTTTACGTTATTTGCGGA
TTAACGATTACTCGTTATCAGAACCGCCCAGGGGGCCCGAGCTTAAGACTGGCCGTCGTTTTACAACACA
GAAAGAGTTTGTAGAAACGCAAAAAGGCCATCCGTCAGGGGCCTTCTGCTTAGTTTGATGCCTGGCAGTT
CCCTACTCTCGCCTTCCGCTTCCTCGCTCACTGACTCGCTGCGCTCGGTCGTTCGGCTGCGGCGAGCGGT
ATCAGCTCACTCAAAGGCGGTAATACGGTTATCCACAGAATCAGGGGATAACGCAGGAAAGAACATGTGA
GCAAAAGGCCAGCAAAAGGCCAGGAACCGTAAAAAGGCCGCGTTGCTGGCGTTTTTCCATAGGCTCCGCC
CCCCTGACGAGCATCACAAAAATCGACGCTCAAGTCAGAGGTGGCGAAACCCGACAGGACTATAAAGATA
CCAGGCGTTTCCCCCTGGAAGCTCCCTCGTGCGCTCTCCTGTTCCGACCCTGCCGCTTACCGGATACCTG
TCCGCCTTTCTCCCTTCGGGAAGCGTGGCGCTTTCTCATAGCTCACGCTGTAGGTATCTCAGTTCGGTGT
AGGTCGTTCGCTCCAAGCTGGGCTGTGTGCACGAACCCCCCGTTCAGCCCGACCGCTGCGCCTTATCCGG
TAACTATCGTCTTGAGTCCAACCCGGTAAGACACGACTTATCGCCACTGGCAGCAGCCACTGGTAACAGG
ATTAGCAGAGCGAGGTATGTAGGCGGTGCTACAGAGTTCTTGAAGTGGTGGGCTAACTACGGCTACACTA
GAAGAACAGTATTTGGTATCTGCGCTCTGCTGAAGCCAGTTACCTTCGGAAAAAGAGTTGGTAGCTCTTG
ATCCGGCAAACAAACCACCGCTGGTAGCGGTGGTTTTTTTGTTTGCAAGCAGCAGATTACGCGCAGAAAA
AAAGGATCTCAAGAAGATCCTTTGATCTTTTCTACGGGGTCTGACGCTCAGTGGAACGACGCGCGCGTAA
CTCACGTTAAGGGATTTTGGTCATGAGCTTGCGCCGTCCCGTCAAGTCAGCGTAATGCTCTGCTTTTACC
AATGCTTAATCAGTGAGGCACCTATCTCAGCGATCTGTCTATTTCGTTCATCCATAGTTGCCTGACTCCC
CGTCGTGTAGATAACTACGATACGGGAGGGCTTACCATCTGGCCCCAGCGCTGCGATGATACCGCGAGAA
CCACGCTCACCGGCTCCGGATTTATCAGCAATAAACCAGCCAGCCGGAAGGGCCGAGCGCAGAAGTGGTC
CTGCAACTTTATCCGCCTCCATCCAGTCTATTAATTGTTGCCGGGAAGCTAGAGTAAGTAGTTCGCCAGT
TAATAGTTTGCGCAACGTTGTTGCCATCGCTACAGGCATCGTGGTGTCACGCTCGTCGTTTGGTATGGCT
TCATTCAGCTCCGGTTCCCAACGATCAAGGCGAGTTACATGATCCCCCATGTTGTGCAAAAAAGCGGTTA
GCTCCTTCGGTCCTCCGATCGTTGTCAGAAGTAAGTTGGCCGCAGTGTTATCACTCATGGTTATGGCAGC
ACTGCATAATTCTCTTACTGTCATGCCATCCGTAAGATGCTTTTCTGTGACTGGTGAGTACTCAACCAAG
TCATTCTGAGAATAGTGTATGCGGCGACCGAGTTGCTCTTGCCCGGCGTCAATACGGGATAATACCGCGC
CACATAGCAGAACTTTAAAAGTGCTCATCATTGGAAAACGTTCTTCGGGGCGAAAACTCTCAAGGATCTT
ACCGCTGTTGAGATCCAGTTCGATGTAACCCACTCGTGCACCCAACTGATCTTCAGCATCTTTTACTTTC
ACCAGCGTTTCTGGGTGAGCAAAAACAGGAAGGCAAAATGCCGCAAAAAAGGGAATAAGGGCGACACGGA
AATGTTGAATACTCATATTCTTCCTTTTTCAATATTATTGAAGCATTTATCAGGGTTATTGTCTCATGAG
CGGATACATATTTGAATGTATTTAGAAAAATAAACAAATAGGGGTCAGTGTTACAACCAATTAACCAATT
CTGAACATTATCGCGAGCCCATTTATACCTGAATATGGCTCATAACACCCCTTGTTTGCCTGGCGGCAGT
AGCGCGGTGGTCCCACCTGACCCCATGCCGAACTCAGAAGTGAAACGCCGTAGCGCCGATGGTAGTGTGG
GGACTCCCCATGCGAGAGTAGGGAACTGCCAGGCATCAAATAAAACGAAAGGCTCAGTCGAAAGACTGGG
CCTTTCGCCCGGGCTAATTATGGGGTGTCGCCCTTATTCGACTCTATAGTGAAGTTCCTATTCTCTAGAA
AGTATAGGAACTTCTGAAGTGGGGATTTAAATGCGGCCGCGCTGAGGGTTTAATGGCGCGCCGCGGCCGC
CCGCGGTGTTGGAACGAGAGTAATTAATAGTGACATGAGTTGCTATGGTAACAATCTAATGCTTACATCG
TATATTAATGTACAACTCGTATACGTTTAAGTGTGATTGCGCCTATTGCAGAAGGAATGTTAAACGAGAA
GCTCAGACAATACTGAAGCTGTGTTAAAGACCTATTAGTTGAACATGTTATGCTAGCATTAAGTCCTCAG
CGAGCTCGCATGGAATGCGTGCGATGAGCGACCTCATGCTATACCTGAGAAAGCAACCTGACCTACAGGA
AAGAGTTACTCAAGAATAAGAATTTTCGTTTTAAAACCTAAGAGTCACTTTAAAATTTGTATACACTTAT
TTTTTTTATAACTTATTTAATAATAAAAATCATAAATCATAAGAAATTCGCTTATTTAGAAGTGTCAACA
ACGTATCTACCAACGGAATG
Features (pLannotate 1.2.2; 19 found; start..end, strand, type, name):
     20..209     +  terminator     CYC1 terminator: S. cerevisiae CYC1; transcription terminator for CYC1
    257..290     -  protein_bind   loxP: Cre-mediated recombination occurs in the 8-bp core sequence (GCATACAT). Cre recombinase
    490..1275    -  CDS            URA3: PYRF_YEAST - Experimental evidence at protein level: Swiss-Prot protein existence level 1. From Saccharomyces cerevisiae (strain ATCC 204508 / S288c) (Baker's yeast).
   1791..1824    -  protein_bind   loxP: Cre-mediated recombination occurs in the 8-bp core sequence (GCATACAT). Cre recombinase
   1868..1886    -  promoter       T7 promoter: promoter for bacteriophage T7 RNA polymerase
   1894..1945    +  CDS            lacZα (fragment): LacZα fragment of β-galactosidase; lacZ fragment
   2012..2083    -  CDS            YO192_YEAST (fragment): Experimental evidence at protein level: Swiss-Prot protein existence level 1. From Saccharomyces cerevisiae (strain ATCC 204508 / S288c) (Baker's yeast).
   2205..2238    -  protein_bind   FRT (minimal): supports FLP-mediated excision but not integration (Turan and Bode, 2011) FLP recombinase from the Saccharomyces cerevisiae 2μ plasmid
   2708..2727    +  CDS            lacZα (fragment): LacZα fragment of β-galactosidase; lacZ fragment
   2752..2769    -  terminator     rrnB T2 terminator (fragment): transcription terminator T2 from the E. coli rrnB gene
   2994..3582    -  rep_origin     ori: high-copy-number ColE1/pMB1/pBR322/pUC origin of replication
   3706..4566    -  CDS            AmpR: β-lactamase; bla; confers resistance to ampicillin, carbenicillin, and related antibiotics
   4569..4665    -  promoter       AmpR promoter (fragment): bla
   4695..4719    -  CDS            KanR (fragment): aminoglycoside phosphotransferase; aph(3')-Ia; confers resistance to kanamycin
   4748..4863    +  ncRNA          5S rRNA: Accession: RF00001 - 5S ribosomal RNA
   4867..4907    +  terminator     rrnB T1 terminator (fragment): transcription terminator T1 from the E. coli rrnB gene
   4951..4984    +  protein_bind   FRT (minimal): supports FLP-mediated excision but not integration (Turan and Bode, 2011) FLP recombinase from the Saccharomyces cerevisiae 2μ plasmid
   5048..5137    +  CDS            YN25_YEAST (fragment): Protein uncertain: Swiss-Prot protein existence level 5. From Saccharomyces cerevisiae (strain ATCC 204508 / S288c) (Baker's yeast).
   5276..5441    -  terminator     ADH1 terminator: S. cerevisiae ADH1; transcription terminator for the S. cerevisiae alcohol dehydrogenase 1 (ADH1) gene
