[The description below was written by a language model from this plasmid's Addgene catalogue record and pLannotate feature annotations shown in this document.]
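Description:
pCfB2796 is an empty integrative backbone from the EasyCloneMulti vector set, designed for simultaneous, multi-copy genomic integration in Saccharomyces cerevisiae. It has no yeast replication origin. Instead, 5' and 3' arms derived from a Ty4 consensus sequence direct homologous recombination to the multiple genomic sites that share homology with Ty4 retrotransposon elements. In E. coli it is propagated through a high-copy pUC-type origin and selected with ampicillin via the β-lactamase gene.

The cloning site is a USER (uracil excision reaction) cassette positioned between the ADH1 and CYC1 terminators, which face it from either side. Because the vector carries no promoter of its own, users supply both the promoter and the coding sequence. The flanking terminators would accommodate one or two divergently oriented expression units, although the record does not describe this explicitly. Yeast selection relies on Kluyveromyces lactis URA3, driven by its own promoter and terminator and fused, according to the depositor's feature list, to a degradation tag. Destabilising the marker protein presumably favours clones carrying more integrated copies, though the record itself does not spell out this rationale. The marker is bracketed by two loxP sites, so Cre recombinase can excise it after integration and allow URA3 to be reused in later rounds of engineering.

The automated annotation agrees with the depositor's map apart from coordinate offsets of a few to roughly 45 bases. It labels the marker as S. cerevisiae URA3 by homology. It also detects two minimal FRT sites and several small remnants (lacZα, KanR, rrnB terminator fragments, a T7 promoter) whose roles are not stated. The vector is suited to metabolic engineering projects that need stable, high-copy expression of pathway genes.
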