Addgene plasmid #63641: pCfB2796
Purpose: (Empty Backbone) pCfB2796 is a vector for multiple integrations at sites sharing homology with Ty4Cons. The selective marker is Kl.URA3. Additionally it contains a USER cassette.
Depositing lab: Irina Borodina & Jerome Maury. Depositing organization: Danmarks Tekniske Universitet. Publication: EasyCloneMulti: A Set of Vectors for Simultaneous and Multiple Genomic Integrations in Saccharomyces cerevisiae. Maury J, Germann SM, Baallal Jacobsen SA, Jensen NB, Kildegaard KR, Herrgard MJ, Schneider K, Koza A, Forster J, Nielsen J, Borodina I. PLoS One. 2016 Mar 2;11(3):e0150394. doi: 10.1371/journal.pone.0150394. eCollection 2016. PONE-D-15-45506 PubMed 26934490.
Backbone
  Vector backbone: see publication
  Vector type: Yeast Expression, Cre/Lox
  Promoter: none
  Selectable markers: URA3
Growth in bacteria
  Bacterial resistance: Ampicillin, 100 μg/mL
  Growth temperature: 37°C
  Growth strain: DH5alpha
  Copy number: Unknown
Gene/Insert
  Cloning method: Unknown
  Sequencing primers: 5′ unknown
Terms and licenses: Academic/Nonprofit Terms; Industry Terms: Not Available to Industry
Depositor comments: These vectors combine the advantage of efficient uracil excision reaction-based cloning (USER) and Cre-LoxP-mediated marker recycling system. Please see previous FEMS Yeast Research paper for more details: http://femsyr.oxfordjournals.org/content/14/2/238 Feature list: USER cassette 1..14 T CYC1 20..209 loxP 257..316 T URA3 317..439 Degradation tag 440..490 K.l. URA3 491..1291 P K.l. URA3 1292..1790 loxP 1807..1840 Consensus TY4 3' 1995..2180 pUC ori 2978..3621 AmpR 3724..4582 Consensus TY4 5' 5063..5247 T ADH1 5292..5486
How to cite: pCfB2796 was a gift from Irina Borodina & Jerome Maury (Addgene plasmid # 63641 ; http://n2t.net/addgene:63641 ; RRID:Addgene_63641)
