>Addgene plasmid #63641 | pCfB2796 | addgene partial sequence | sequence record 148852 | L4440 5'-AGCGAGTCAGTGAGCGAG-3'
GCCAGGCATCAAACTAAGCAGAAGGCCCCTGACGGATGGCCTTTTTGCGTTTCTACAAACTCTTTCTGTG
TTGTAAAACGACGGCCAGTCTTAAGCTCGGGCCCCCTGGGCGGTTCTGATAACGAGTAATCGTTAATCCG
CAAATAACGTAAAAACCCGCTTCGGCGGGTTTTTTTATGGGGGGAGTTTAGGGAAAGAGCATTTGTCAGA
ATATTTAAGGGCGCCTGTCACTTTGCTTGATATATGAGAATTATTTAACCTTATAAATGAGAAAAAAGCA
ACGCACTTTAAATAAGATACGTTGCTTTTTCGATTGATGAACACCTATAATTAAACTATTCATCTATTAT
TTATGATTTTTTGTATATACAATATTTCTAGTTTGTTAAAGAGAATTAAGAAAATAAATCTCGAAAATAA
TAAAGGGAAAATCAGTTTTTGATATCAAAATTATACATGTCAACGATAATACAAAATATAATACAAACTA
TAAGATGTTATCAGTATTTATTATGCATTTAGAATAAATTTTGTGTCGCCCTTATTCGACTCACTATAGA
AGTTCCTATTCTCTAGAAAGTATAGGAACTTCACTTCATTTTATTTAAATTTGCGGCCGCGGCCGCAGAT
CTTGTTGATAATTAGAGGTTAAAAATTAGTATTAATGAAGAAGTGAGTACTGATCTTCTTATACTAAATA
AGAGAGGTATATAAAACACACGCCGATTGGTCATATTAATCATGACCAATATAATAGTGATTCCGGTAGT
TACTATACATTGATGTGACGACTCATATTCCTCATATATGTACCTACCTGATCAATTAATGCCTCAGCAC
TAGTCCTGTAGGGGTAACGCCAGGGTTTTCCCAGTCACGACGTTGTAAAACGACGGCCAGTGAGCGCGCG
TAATACGACTCACTATAGGGCGAATTGGGTGCATAGGCCACTAGTGGATCTGATATCACCTAATAACTTC
GTATAGCATACATTATACGAA
