>Addgene plasmid #63641 | pCfB2796 | addgene partial sequence | sequence record 148855 | pHybLex_rev 5'-GAGTCACTTTAAAATTTGTATACAC-3'
TTATTTAATAATAAAAATCATAAATCATAAGAAATTCGCTTATTTAGAAGTGTCAACAACGTATCTACCA
ACGGAATGCGTGCGATCGCGTGCATTCATCCGCTCTAACCGAAAAGGAAGGAGTTAGACAACCTGAAGTC
TAGGTCCCTATTTATTTTTTTATAGTTATGTTAGTATTAAGAACGTTATTTATATTTCAAATTTTTCTTT
TTTTTCTGTACAGACGCGTGTACGCATGTAACATTATACTGAAAACCTTGCTTGAGAAGGTTTTGGGACG
CTCGAAGATCGCGTCAGCTGAAGCTTCGTACGCTGCAGGTCGACAACCCTTAATATAACTTCGTATAATG
TATGCTATACGAAGTTATTAGGTCTAGAGATCCCAATACAACAGATCACGTGATCTTTTTGTAAGATGAA
GTTGAAGTAGTGTTGCACCGTGCCAATGCAGGTGGCTATTAGATTAAATATGTGATTTGTTCTATTAAGT
TTCCTGTATAATTACAAATGAATAACGAAATGAGACAAAGAAGAGAACCAATTTTTACAAGCATGGGGAG
CGCTGATTCTCTTTTGGTACGCTTCCCATCCAGCATTTCTGTATCTTTCACCTTCAACCTTAGGATCTCT
ACCCTTGGCGAAAAGTCCTCTGCCAACAATGATGATATCTGATCCACCACTTACAACTTCGTCGACGGTT
CTGTACTGCTGACCCAATGCATCGCCTTTGTCGTCTAAACCTACACCTGGGGTCATGATTAGCCAATCAA
ACCCTTCTTCTCTTCCTCCCATATCGTTCTGAGCAATGAACCCAATAACGAAATCTTTATCACTCTTTGC
AATATCAACGGTACCCTTAGTATATTCACCGTGTGCTAGAGAACCCTTGGAAGATAATTCAGCAAGCATC
AATAATCCCCTTGGTTCTTTGGTGACCTCTTGCGCACCTTGTTTCAAGCCAGCAACAATACCAGCACCAG
TAACCCCGTGGGCGTTGGTGATATCAGACCATTCTGCGATACGGTAAACGCCCGA
